Addgene plasmid #28142: Flag-TRIM24-F979A/N980A
Depositing lab: Michelle Barton. Depositing organization: University of Texas MD Anderson Cancer Center.
Backbone
  Vector backbone: pCMX-(Flag)x2
  Backbone manufacturer: Barton Lab
  Backbone size w/o insert (bp): 4500
  Vector type: Mammalian Expression
Growth in bacteria
  Bacterial resistance: Ampicillin, 100 μg/mL
  Growth temperature: 37°C
  Growth strain: DH5alpha
  Copy number: High Copy
Gene/Insert
  Gene/Insert name: TRIM24
  Species: H. sapiens (human)
  Insert size (bp): 3200
  Mutation: F979A and N980A
  Entrez Gene: TRIM24 (a.k.a. PTC6, RNF82, TF1A, TIF1, TIF1A, TIF1ALPHA, hTIF1)
  Tag / fusion protein: FLAGX2 (N terminal on insert)
  Cloning method: Restriction Enzyme; 5′ cloning site XbaI (not destroyed); 3′ cloning site XhoI (not destroyed)
  Sequencing primers: 5′ T7; 3′ 5'-GTCACACCACAGAAGTAAGGT-3'
Terms and licenses: Academic/Nonprofit Terms; Industry Terms: Not Available to Industry
How to cite: Flag-TRIM24-F979A/N980A was a gift from Michelle Barton (Addgene plasmid # 28142 ; http://n2t.net/addgene:28142 ; RRID:Addgene_28142)
