[The description below was written by a language model from this plasmid's Addgene catalogue record.]
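Description:
Flag-TRIM24-F979A/N980A is a mammalian expression plasmid built on the pCMX-(Flag)x2 backbone, a roughly 4.5 kb lab-made vector. It is propagated in E. coli as a high-copy plasmid under ampicillin selection. The record does not list the promoter, origin of replication or polyadenylation signal; the pCMX name suggests a CMV-driven expression cassette, and the use of a T7 primer for 5′ sequencing implies a T7 promoter site upstream of the insert, but neither is stated explicitly. No mammalian selection marker is recorded, so the plasmid appears suited mainly to transient transfection.

The payload is an approximately 3.2 kb human TRIM24 coding sequence (also known as TIF1α), cloned between XbaI and XhoI sites that both remain intact, so the insert can be excised or transferred. The protein is expressed with two tandem FLAG epitopes at its N terminus, allowing detection by immunoblot or immunofluorescence and recovery by anti-FLAG immunoprecipitation. The insert carries two adjacent alanine substitutions, F979A and N980A. These residues lie near the C-terminal end of the protein, where TRIM24 carries its PHD finger–bromodomain module, so the double mutant is most plausibly intended to disrupt that region's chromatin-reading function. The record itself does not describe the functional consequence of the mutations. A typical use would be expressing this mutant in cultured mammalian cells alongside a wild-type FLAG-TRIM24 construct to compare protein interactions, chromatin association or transcriptional co-regulator activity.
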