>Addgene plasmid #28142 | Flag-TRIM24-F979A/N980A | addgene partial sequence | sequence record 34478 | 28142 with hTRIM24-F (5' gcgaccagtgttttgtcctt 3')
GTACTGTGAGACATGTGACAAACTGACATGTCGAGACTGTCAGTTGTTAGAACATAAAGAGCATAGATAC
CAATTTATAGAAGAAGCTTTTCAGAATCAGAAAGTGATCATAGATACACTAATCACCAAACTGATGGAAA
AAACAAAATACATAAAATTCACAGGAAATCAGATCCAAAACAGAATTATTGAAGTAAATCAAAATCAAAA
GCAGGTGGAACAGGATATTAAAGTTGCTATATTTACACTGATGGTAGAAATAAATAAAAAAGGAAAAGCT
CTACTGCATCAGTTAGAGAGCCTTGCAAAGGACCATCGCATGAAACTTATGCAACAACAACAGGAAGTGG
CTGGACTCTCTAAACAATTGGAGCATGTCATGCATTTTTCTAAATGGGCAGTTTCCAGTGGCAGCAGTAC
AGCATTACTTTATAGCAAACGACTGATTACATACCGGTTACGGCACCTCCTTCGTGCAAGGTGTGATGCA
TCCCCAGTGACCAACAACACCATCCAATTTCACTGTGATCCTAGTTTCTGGGCTCAAAATATCATCAACT
TAGGTTCTTTAGTAATCGAGGATAAAGAGAGCCAGCCACAAATGCCTAAGCAGAATCCTGTCGTGGAACA
GAATTCACAGCCACCAAGTGGTTTATCATCAAACCAGTTATCCAAGTTCCCAACACAGATCAGCCTAGCT
CAATTACGGCTCCAGCATATGCAGCAACAGGTAATGGCTCAGAGGCAACAGGTGCAACGGAGGCCAGCAC
CTGTGGGTTTACCAAACCCTAGAATGCAGGGGCCCATCCAGCAACCTTCCATCTCTCATCAGCAACCGCC
TCCACGTTTGATAAACTTTCAGAATCACAGCCCCAAACCCAATGGACCA
