>Addgene plasmid #28142 | Flag-TRIM24-F979A/N980A | addgene partial sequence | sequence record 34479 | 28142 with hTRIM24-F2 (5' tggaccaccggaaaattatg 3')
TCAGATGAAGAATCTAGGCCTCAAAATGCCAATTATCCAAGAAGCATACTCACCTCCCTGCTCTTAAATA
GCAGTCAGAGCTCTACTTCTGAGGAGACTGTGCTAAGATCAGATGCCCCTGATAGTACAGGAGATCAACC
TGGACTTCACCAGGACAATTCCTCAAATGGAAAGTCTGAATGGTTGGATCCTTCCCAGAAGTCACCTCTT
CATGTTGGAGAGACAAGGAAAGAGGATGACCCCAATGAGGACTGGTGTGCAGTTTGTCAAAACGGAGGGG
AACTCCTCTGCTGTGAAAAGTGCCCCAAAGTATTCCATCTTTCTTGTCATGTGCCCACATTGACAAATTT
TCCAAGTGGAGAGTGGATTTGCACTTTCTGCCGAGACTTATCTAAACCAGAAGTTGAATATGATTGTGAT
GCTCCCAGTCACAACTCAGAAAAAAAGAAAACTGAAGGCCTTGTTAAGTTAACACCTATAGATAAAAGGA
AGTGTGAGCGCCTACTTTTATTTCTTTACTGCCATGAAATGAGCCTGGCTTTTCAAGACCCTGTTCCTCT
AACTGTGCCTGATTATTACAAAATAATTAAAAATCCAATGGATTTGTCAACCATCAAGAAAAGACTACAA
GAAGATTATTCCATGTACTCAAAACCTGAAGATTTTGTAGCTGATTTTAGATTGATCTTTCAAAACTGTG
CTGAAGCCGCTGAGCCTGATTCAGAAGTAGCCAATGCTGGTATAAAACTTGAAAATTATTTTGAAGAACT
TCTAAAGAACCTCTATCCAGAAAAAAGGTTTCCCAAACCAGAATTCAGGAATGAATCAGAAGATAATAAA
TTTAGTGATGATTCAGATGATGACTTTGTACAGCCCCGGAAGAAACGCCTCAAAAGCATTGAA
