>Addgene plasmid #28142 | Flag-TRIM24-F979A/N980A | addgene partial sequence | sequence record 34480 | 28142 with CMV-F
AGCAGAGCTCTCTGGCTAACTAGAGAACCCACTGCTTACTGGCTTATCGAAATTAATACGACTCACTATA
GGGAGACCCAAGCTTGCCACCATGGCAGACTACAAGGACGACGATGACAAGGCAGACTACAAGGACGACG
ATGACAAGGGTACCTCTAGAAGATCTAGGACAATGGAGGTGGCGGTGGAGAAGGCGGTGGCGGCGGCGGC
AGCGGCCTCGGCTGCGGCCTCCGGGGGGCCCTCGGCGGCGCCGAGCGGGGAGAACGAGGCCGAGAGTCGG
CAGGGCCCGGACTCGGAGCGCGGCGGCGAGGCGGCCCGGCTCAACCTGTTGGACACTTGCGCCGTGTGCC
ACCAGAACATCCAGAGCCGGGCGCCCAAGCTGCTGCCCTGCCTGCACTCTTTCTGCCAGCGCTGCCTGCC
CGCGCCCCAGCGCTACCTCATGCTGCCCGCGCCCATGCTGGGCTCGGCCGAGACCCCGCCACCCGTCCCT
GCCCCCGGCTCGCCGGTCAGCGGCTCGTCGCCGTTCGCCACCCAAGTTGGAGTCATTCGTTGCCCAGTTT
GCAGCCAAGAATGTGCAGAGAGACACATCATAGATAACTTTTTTGTGAAGGACACTACTGAGGTTCCCAG
CAGTACAGTAGAAAAGTCAAATCAGGTATGTACAAGCTGTGAGGACAACGCAGAAGCCAATGGGTTTTGT
GTAGAGTGTGTTGAATGGCTCTGCAAGACGTGTATCAGAGCTCATCAGAGGGTAAAGTTCACAAAAGACC
ACACTGTCAGACAGAAAGAGGAAGTATCTCCAGAGGCAGTTGGTGTCACCAGCCAGCGACCAGTGTTTTG
TCCTTTTCATAAAAAGGAGC
